>Addgene plasmid #209713 | pCMV-MBP-yATOM_WDR5 (R80A) | addgene full sequence | sequence record 413181 | Addgene NGS Result
TAGTTATTAATAGTAATCAATTACGGGGTCATTAGTTCATAGCCCATATATGGAGTTCCGCGTTACATAA
CTTACGGTAAATGGCCCGCCTGGCTGACCGCCCAACGACCCCCGCCCATTGACGTCAATAATGACGTATG
TTCCCATAGTAACGCCAATAGGGACTTTCCATTGACGTCAATGGGTGGAGTATTTACGGTAAACTGCCCA
CTTGGCAGTACATCAAGTGTATCATATGCCAAGTACGCCCCCTATTGACGTCAATGACGGTAAATGGCCC
GCCTGGCATTATGCCCAGTACATGACCTTATGGGACTTTCCTACTTGGCAGTACATCTACGTATTAGTCA
TCGCTATTACCATGGTGATGCGGTTTTGGCAGTACATCAATGGGCGTGGATAGCGGTTTGACTCACGGGG
ATTTCCAAGTCTCCACCCCATTGACGTCAATGGGAGTTTGTTTTGGCACCAAAATCAACGGGACTTTCCA
AAATGTCGTAACAACTCCGCCCCATTGACGCAAATGGGCGGTAGGCGTGTACGGTGGGAGGTCTATATAA
GCAGAGCTGGTTTAGTGAACCGTCAGATCCGCTAGCGCTACCGGACTCAGATCTCGAGCTCAAGCTTCGA
ATTCTGCCACCATGAAAACTGAAGAAGGTAAACTGGTAATCTGGATTAACGGCGATAAAGGCTATAACGG
TCTCGCTGAAGTCGGTAAGAAATTCGAGAAAGATACCGGAATTAAAGTCACCGTTGAGCATCCGGATAAA
CTGGAAGAGAAATTCCCACAGGTTGCGGCAACTGGCGATGGCCCTGACATTATCTTCTGGGCACACGACC
GCTTTGGTGGCTACGCTCAATCTGGCCTGTTGGCTGAAATCACCCCGGACAAAGCGTTCCAGGACAAGCT
GTATCCGTTTACCTGGGATGCCGTACGTTACAACGGCAAGCTGATTGCTTACCCGATCGCTGTTGAAGCG
TTATCGCTGATTTATAACAAAGATCTGCTGCCGAACCCGCCAAAAACCTGGGAAGAGATCCCGGCGCTGG
ATAAAGAACTGAAAGCGAAAGGTAAGAGCGCGCTGATGTTCAACCTGCAAGAACCGTACTTCACCTGGCC
GCTGATTGCTGCTGACGGGGGTTATGCGTTCAAGTATGAAAACGGCAAGTACGACATTAAAGACGTGGGC
GTGGATAACGCTGGCGCGAAAGCGGGTCTGACCTTCCTGGTTGACCTGATTAAAAACAAACACATGAATG
CAGACACCGATTACTCCATCGCAGAAGCTGCCTTTAATAAAGGCGAAACAGCGATGACCATCAACGGCCC
GTGGGCATGGTCCAACATCGACACCAGCAAAGTGAATTATGGTGTAACGGTACTGCCGACCTTCAAGGGT
CAACCATCCAAACCGTTCGTTGGCGTGCTGAGCGCAGGTATTAACGCCGCCAGTCCGAACAAAGAGCTGG
CAAAAGAGTTCCTCGAAAACTATCTGCTGACTGATGAAGGTCTGGAAGCGGTTAATAAAGACAAACCGCT
GGGTGCCGTAGCGCTGAAGTCTTACGAGGAAGAGTTGGCGAAAGATCCACGTATTGCCGCCACTATGGAA
AACGCCCAGAAAGGTGAAATCATGCCGAACATCCCGCAGATGTCCGCTTTCTGGTATGCCGTGCGTACTG
CGGTGATCAACGCCGCCAGCGGTCGTCAGACTGTCGATGAAGCCCTGAAAGACGCGCAGACTAATTCGAG
CTCGCTGGAAGTTCTGTTCCAGGGGCCCAAGGTACCAGGAGCTGCGACACCGGTCGCCACCATGCTGCCC
GACAACCACTACCTGAGCTATCAGTCCGTTCTGAGCAAAGACCCCAACGAGGGCAACTCTCCGGTACAGA
AGTTTAAAGTGCCTGGGTCCAAAAGCACTGCGACCATTTCGGGCTTAAAACCGGGTGTGGACTACACGAT
TACCGTGTATGCGTATCAAGGTGGTGGAGCGTGGCATCCGTATGGGTACTATAGCCCGATCTCGATTAAC
TACCGTACCGGAGGTTCAGGCAGTGGTGGTGCTAGCGGTGGTGCGACTGGAGGCAGTGGCGGTGGATCTT
CTGTTCCGACCAAATTGGAGGTGGTTGCCGCAACTCCCACGAGTCTGCTGATCTCATGGGATGCTCCAGC
CGTTACCGTCGTACACTACGTCATCACCTATGGCGAAACAGGCAAGCGCGATCACATGGTCCTGCTGGAG
TTCGTGACCGCCGCCGGGATCACTCTCGGCATGGACGAGCTGTACAAGGGCGGTGGATCCGGTGGTATGG
TGAGCAAGGGCGAGGAGCTGTTCACCGGGGTGGTGCCCATCCTGGTCGAGCTGGACGGCGACGTAAACGG
CCACAAGTTCAGCGTCCGCGGCGAGGGCGAGGGCGATGCCACCAACGGCAAGCTGACCCTGAAGCTGATC
TGCACCACCGGCAAGCTGCCCGTGCCCTGGCCCACCCTCGTGACCACCCTGGGCTACGGCCTGGCCTGCT
TCAGCCGCTACCCCGACCACATGAAGCAGCACGACTTCTTCAAGTCCGCCATGCCCGAAGGCTACGTCCA
GGAGCGCACCATCTCTTTCAAGGACGACGGTACCTACAAGACCCGCGCCGAGGTGAAGTTCGAGGGCGAC
ACCCTGGTGAACCGCATCGAGCTGAAGGGCATCGACTTCAAGGAGGACGGCAACATCCTGGGGCACAAGC
TGGAGTACAACTTCAACAGCCACAACGTCTATATCACGGCCGACAAGCAGAAGAACGGCATCAAGGCTAA
CTTCAAGATCCGCCACAACGTTGAGGACGGCAGCGTGCAGCTCGCCGACCACTACCAGCAGAACACCCCC
ATCGGCGACGGCCCCGTGCTGTAAAGCGGCCGCGACTCTAGATCATAATCAGCCATACCACATTTGTAGA
GGTTTTACTTGCTTTAAAAAACCTCCCACACCTCCCCCTGAACCTGAAACATAAAATGAATGCAATTGTT
GTTGTTAACTTGTTTATTGCAGCTTATAATGGTTACAAATAAAGCAATAGCATCACAAATTTCACAAATA
AAGCATTTTTTTCACTGCATTCTAGTTGTGGTTTGTCCAAACTCATCAATGTATCTTAAGGCGTAAATTG
TAAGCGTTAATATTTTGTTAAAATTCGCGTTAAATTTTTGTTAAATCAGCTCATTTTTTAACCAATAGGC
CGAAATCGGCAAAATCCCTTATAAATCAAAAGAATAGACCGAGATAGGGT
[37 nt withheld, positions 3271-3307]
AAAGAACGTGGACTCCAACGTCAAAGG
[49 nt withheld, positions 3335-3383]
T
[91 nt withheld, positions 3385-3475]
G
[124 nt withheld, positions 3477-3600]
CAGGTGGCACTTTTCGGGGAAATGTGCGCGGAACCCCTATTTGTTTATTTTTCTAAATACATTCAAATAT
GTATCCGCTCATGAGACAATAACCCTGATAAATGCTTCAATAATATTGAAAAAGGAAGAGTCCTGAGGCG
GAAAGAACCAGCTGTGGAATGTGTGTCAGTTAGGGTGTGGAAAGTCCCCAGGCTCCCCAGCAGGCAGAAG
TATGCAAAGCATGCATCTCAATTAGTCAGCAACCAGGTGTGGAAAGTCCCCAGGCTCCCCAGCAGGCAGA
AGTATGCAAAGCATGCATCTCAATTAGTCAGCAACCATAGTCCCGCCCCTAACTCCGCCCATCCCGCCCC
TAACTCCGCCCAGTTCCGCCCATTCTCCGCCCCATGGCTGACTAATTTTTTTTATTTATGCAGAGGCCGA
GGCCGCCTCGGCCTCTGAGCTATTCCAGAAGTAGTGAGGAGGCTTTTTTGGAGGCCTAGGCTTTTGCAAA
GATCGATCAAGAGACAGGATGAGGATCGTTTCGCATGATTGAACAAGATGGATTGCACGCAGGTTCTCCG
GCCGCTTGGGTGGAGAGGCTATTCGGCTATGACTGGGCACAACAGACAATCGGCTGCTCTGATGCCGCCG
TGTTCCGGCTGTCAGCGCAGGGGCGCCCGGTTCTTTTTGTCAAGACCGACCTGTCCGGTGCCCTGAATGA
ACTGCAAGACGAGGCAGCGCGGCTATCGTGGCTGGCCACGACGGGCGTTCCTTGCGCAGCTGTGCTCGAC
GTTGTCACTGAAGCGGGAAGGGACTGGCTGCTATTGGGCGAAGTGCCGGGGCAGGATCTCCTGTCATCTC
ACCTTGCTCCTGCCGAGAAAGTATCCATCATGGCTGATGCAATGCGGCGGCTGCATACGCTTGATCCGGC
TACCTGCCCATTCGACCACCAAGCGAAACATCGCATCGAGCGAGCACGTACTCGGATGGAAGCCGGTCTT
GTCGATCAGGATGATCTGGACGAAGAGCATCAGGGGCTCGCGCCAGCCGAACTGTTCGCCAGGCTCAAGG
CGAGCATGCCCGACGGCGAGGATCTCGTCGTGACCCATGGCGATGCCTGCTTGCCGAATATCATGGTGGA
AAATGGCCGCTTTTCTGGATTCATCGACTGTGGCCGGCTGGGTGTGGCGGACCGCTATCAGGACATAGCG
TTGGCTACCCGTGATATTGCTGAAGAGCTTGGCGGCGAATGGGCTGACCGCTTCCTCGTGCTTTACGGTA
TCGCCGCTCCCGATTCGCAGCGCATCGCCTTCTATCGCCTTCTTGACGAGTTCTTCTGAGCGGGACTCTG
GGGTTCGAAATGACCGACCAAGCGACGCCCAACCTGCCATCACGAGATTTCGATTCCACCGCCGCCTTCT
ATGAAAGGTTGGGCTTCGGAATCGTTTTCCGGGACGCCGGCTGGATGATCCTCCAGCGCGGGGATCTCAT
GCTGGAGTTCTTCGCCCACCCTAGGGGGAGGCTAACTGAAACACGGAAGGAGACAATACCGGAAGGAACC
CGCGCTATGACGGCAATAAAAAGACAGAATAAAACGCACGGTGTTGGGTCGTTTGTTCATAAACGCGGGG
TTCGGTCCCAGGGCTGGCACTCTGTCGATACCCCACCGAGACCCCATTGGGGCCAATACGCCCGCGTTTC
TTCCTTTTCCCCACCCCACCCCCCAAGTTCGGGTGAAGGCCCAGGGCTCGCAGCCAACGTCGGGGCGGCA
GGCCCTGCCATAGCCTCAGGTTACTCATATATACTTTAGATTGATTTAAAACTTCATTTTTAATTTAAAA
GGATCTAGGTGAAGATCCTTTTTGATAATCTCATGACCAAAATCCCTTAACGTGAGTTTTCGTTCCACTG
AGCGTCAGACCCCGTAGAAAAGATCAAAGGATCTTCTTGAGATCCTTTTTTTCTGCGCGTAATCTGCTGC
TTGCAAACAAAAAAACCACCGCTACCAGCGGTGGTTTGTTTGCCGGATCAAGAGCTACCAACTCTTTTTC
CGAAGGTAACTGGCTTCAGCAGAGCGCAGATACCAAATACTGTTCTTCTAGTGTAGCCGTAGTTAGGCCA
CCACTTCAAGAACTCTGTAGCACCGCCTACATACCTCGCTCTGCTAATCCTGTTACCAGTGGCTGCTGCC
AGTGGCGATAAGTCGTGTCTTACCGGGTTGGACTCAAGACGATAGTTACCGGATAAGGCGCAGCGGTCGG
GCTGAACGGGGGGTTCGTGCACACAGCCCAGCTTGGAGCGAACGACCTACACCGAACTGAGATACCTACA
GCGTGAGCTATGAGAAAGCGCCACGCTTCCCGAAGGGAGAAAGGCGGACAGGTATCCGGTAAGCGGCAGG
GTCGGAACAGGAGAGCGCACGAGGGAGCTTCCAGGGGGAAACGCCTGGTATCTTTATAGTCCTGTCGGGT
TTCGCCACCTCTGACTTGAGCGTCGATTTTTGTGATGCTCGTCAGGGGGGCGGAGCCTATGGAAAAACGC
CAGCAACGCGGCCTTTTTACGGTTCCTGGCCTTTTGCTGGCCTTTTGCTCACATGTTCTTTCCTGCGTTA
TCCCCTGATTCTGTGGATAACCGTATTACCGCCATGCAT
Features (pLannotate 1.2.2; 16 found; start..end, strand, type, name):
     61..364     +  enhancer       CMV enhancer: human cytomegalovirus immediate early enhancer
    365..568     +  promoter       CMV promoter: human cytomegalovirus (CMV) immediate early promoter
    591..637     +  misc_feature   MCS (fragment): multiple cloning site
    642..1742    +  CDS            MBP: maltose binding protein from E. coli; malE (mutated); This version of the gene does not encode a signal sequence, so MBP will remain in the cytosol.
   1815..1871    +  CDS            Superfolder GFP (fragment): Superfolder GFP is a basic (constitutively fluorescent) green fluorescent protein published in 2005, derived from Aequorea victoria. It is reported to be a very rapidly-maturing weak dimer.
   2214..2819    +  CDS            cp173Venus (fragment): circularly permuted form of the Venus yellow fluorescent protein (Nagai et al., 2004) efficient FRET acceptor for CFP
   2911..2994    +  CDS            large T antigen (fragment): large T antigen from SV40 (simian virus 40)
   3017..3138    +  polyA_signal   SV40 poly(A) signal: SV40 polyadenylation signal
   3172..3600    -  rep_origin     f1 ori (sequence partly withheld): f1 bacteriophage origin of replication; arrow indicates direction of (+) strand synthesis
   3627..3731    +  promoter       AmpR promoter: bla
   3733..4090    +  promoter       SV40 promoter: SV40 enhancer and early promoter
   4125..4919    +  CDS            NeoR/KanR: aminoglycoside phosphotransferase from Tn5; aph(3')-II (or nptII); confers resistance to neomycin, kanamycin, and G418 (Geneticin®)
   4940..5092    +  CDS            ble (fragment): BLE_KLEPN - Experimental evidence at protein level: Swiss-Prot protein existence level 1. Binding protein with a strong affinity to the bleomycin family of antibiotics. Binds to CL990; an antimitotic-antibiotic compound. From Klebsiella pneumoniae.
   5151..5198    +  polyA_signal   HSV TK poly(A) signal: herpes simplex virus thymidine kinase polyadenylation signal (Cole and Stacy, 1985)
   5289..5305    -  polyA_signal   bGH poly(A) signal (fragment): bovine growth hormone polyadenylation signal
   5527..6115    +  rep_origin     ori: high-copy-number ColE1/pMB1/pBR322/pUC origin of replication
