[The description below was written by a language model from this plasmid's Addgene catalogue record and pLannotate feature annotations shown in this document.]
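Description:
pCMV-MBP-yATOM_WDR5 (R80A) is a mammalian expression plasmid of about 6.2 kb built on a pCMV-N1 backbone. It is propagated in E. coli from a high-copy ColE1/pUC-type origin and selected with kanamycin. The resistance gene is the Tn5 aminoglycoside phosphotransferase (NeoR/KanR). It sits behind tandem bacterial (bla) and SV40 early promoters and ends in an HSV TK polyadenylation signal, so the same cassette can also confer G418 resistance in mammalian cells. An f1 origin is present as well. The short ble and bGH poly(A) fragments near the marker appear to be backbone remnants.

The payload is a synthetic open reading frame driven by the human CMV immediate-early enhancer and promoter and terminated by the SV40 poly(A) signal. It begins with a cytosolic form of E. coli maltose binding protein that lacks its signal sequence, fused to the N terminus of the yellow ATOM (adaptable, turn-on maturation) biosensor directed against WDR5. The annotation detects a short GFP-family fragment and a larger region resembling circularly permuted Venus, separated by an unannotated stretch of roughly 340 nt. This layout would fit a target-binding domain embedded in a rearranged yellow fluorescent protein, although the record does not describe the binder or the exact architecture. A short match to SV40 large T antigen follows the fluorescent protein region, and its role is not stated.

The R80A substitution is recorded as a binding-null mutation, so this construct is suited as a negative control for the WDR5-responsive sensor in mammalian cell fluorescence experiments.
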