Addgene plasmid #209713: pCMV-MBP-yATOM_WDR5 (R80A)
Purpose: Mammalian expression of y-ATOM biosensor for WDR5 with binding null R80A mutation
Depositing lab: Stewart Loh. Depositing organization: SUNY Upstate Medical University. Publication: Adaptable, turn-on maturation (ATOM) fluorescent biosensors for multiplexed detection in cells. Sekhon H, Ha JH, Presti MF, Procopio SB, Jarvis AR, Mirsky PO, John AM, Loh SN. Nat Methods. 2023 Nov 9. doi: 10.1038/s41592-023-02065-w. PubMed 37945909.
Backbone
  Vector backbone: pCMV-N1
  Vector type: Mammalian Expression
Growth in bacteria
  Bacterial resistance: Kanamycin, 50 μg/mL
  Growth temperature: 37°C
  Growth strain: DH5alpha
  Copy number: High Copy
Gene/Insert
  Gene/Insert name: MBP-yATOM_WDR5 (R80A)
  Species: Synthetic
  Tag / fusion protein: MBP (N terminal on insert)
  Cloning method: Restriction Enzyme; 5′ cloning site Unknown (unknown if destroyed); 3′ cloning site Unknown (unknown if destroyed)
Terms and licenses: Academic/Nonprofit Terms; Industry Terms: Not Available to Industry
Depositor comments: Please visit https://doi.org/10.1101/2023.03.28.534597 for bioRxiv preprint.
How to cite: pCMV-MBP-yATOM_WDR5 (R80A) was a gift from Stewart Loh (Addgene plasmid # 209713 ; http://n2t.net/addgene:209713 ; RRID:Addgene_209713)
